>Addgene plasmid #168728 | pDONR223 HCoV-OC43 N_stop | depositor partial sequence | sequence record 326937 | Inserted CDS with Stop codon
ATGTCTTTTACTCCTGGTAAGCAATCCAGTAGTAGAGCGTCCTCTGGAAATCGTTCTGGTAATGGCATCC
TCAAGTGGGCCGATCAGTCCGACCAGTTTAGAAATGTTCAAACCAGGGGTAGAAGAGCTCAACCCAAGCA
AACTGCTACCTCTCAGCAACCATCAGGAGGGAATGTTGTACCCTACTATTCTTGGTTCTCTGGAATTACT
CAGTTTCAAAAGGGAAAGGAGTTTGAGTTTGTAGAAGGACAAGGTGTGCCTATTGCACCAGGAGTCCCAG
CTACTGAAGCTAAGGGGTACTGGTACAGACACAACAGACGTTCTTTTAAAACAGCCGATGGCAACCAGCG
TCAACTGCTGCCACGATGGTATTTTTACTATCTGGGAACAGGACCGCATGCTAAAGACCAGTACGGCACC
GATATTGACGGAGTCTACTGGGTCGCTAGCAACCAGGCTGATGTCAATACCCCGGCTGACATTGTCGATC
GGGACCCAAGTAGCGATGAGGCTATTCCGACTAGGTTTCCGCCTGGCACGGTACTCCCTCAGGGTTACTA
TATTGAAGGCTCAGGAAGGTCTGCTCCTAATTCCAGATCTACTTCGCGCACATCCAGCAGAGCCTCTAGT
GCAGGATCGCGTAGTAGAGCCAATTCTGGCAATAGAACCCCTACCTCTGGTGTAACACCTGACATGGCTG
ATCAAATTGCTAGTCTTGTTCTGGCAAAACTTGGCAAGGATGCCACTAAACCTCAGCAAGTAACTAAGCA
TACTGCCAAAGAAGTCAGACAGAAAATTTTGAATAAGCCCCGCCAGAAGAGGAGCCCCAATAAACAATGC
ACTGTTCAGCAGTGTTTTGGTAAGAGAGGCCCTAATCAGAATTTTGGTGGTGGAGAAATGTTAAAACTTG
GAACTAGTGACCCACAGTTCCCCATTCTTGCAGAACTCGCACCCACAGCTGGTGCGTTTTTCTTTGGATC
AAGATTAGAGTTGGCCAAAGTGCAGAATTTATCTGGGAATCCTGACGAGCCCCAGAAGGATGTTTATGAA
TTGCGCTATAACGGCGCAATTAGGTTTGACAGTACACTTTCAGGTTTTGAGACCATAATGAAGGTGCTGA
ATGAGAATTTGAATGCCTATCAACAACAAGATGGTATGATGAATATGAGTCCAAAACCACAGCGTCAGCG
TGGTCATAAGAATGGACAAGGAGAAAATGATAATATAAGTGTTGCAGTGCCCAAAAGCCGCGTGCAGCAA
AATAAGAGTAGAGAGTTGACTGCAGAGGACATCAGCCTTCTTAAGAAGATGGATGAGCCCTATACTGAAG
ACACCTCAGAAATATAA
