[The description below was written by a language model from this plasmid's Addgene catalogue record.]
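Description:
pDONR223 HCoV-OC43 N_stop is a Gateway Entry clone built on the pDONR223 donor backbone (about 5 kb without insert). It is propagated in standard E. coli cloning strains such as DH5alpha under spectinomycin selection. The record lists copy number as unknown and includes no feature table, so the origin of replication and other backbone elements are not itemised here. As an Entry vector it is a shuttle for an open reading frame rather than an expression plasmid. No promoter driving the insert is recorded, and expression depends on the Destination vector into which the ORF is later transferred.

The insert is the N gene of human coronavirus OC43, a 1,347 bp coding sequence that encodes the viral nucleocapsid protein and was introduced by Gateway recombination. In an Entry clone the ORF is normally flanked by attL recombination sites, which allow an LR reaction to move it in a defined orientation and frame into any compatible Destination vector. M13 forward and reverse priming sites on either side of the insert are used for sequence verification. The "_stop" suffix suggests that the ORF keeps a stop codon. Such a version suits native (untagged) or N-terminally tagged expression, whereas C-terminal fusions need a clone without the stop codon; the record does not spell this out. No tags or reporters are listed.

The plasmid belongs to a collection of human coronavirus protein-coding sequences assembled as a flexible, multipurpose Gateway resource. It lets the OC43 N ORF be moved into different expression or assay systems for functional and comparative studies of coronavirus proteins.
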