Addgene plasmid #168728: pDONR223 HCoV-OC43 N_stop
Purpose: Gateway-compatible Entry vector
Depositing lab: Fritz Roth. Depositing organization: Sinai Health System. Publication: A resource of human coronavirus protein-coding sequences in a flexible, multipurpose Gateway Entry clone collection. Weller B, Lin CW, Pogoutse O, Sauer M, Marin-de la Rosa N, Strobel A, Young V, Knapp JJ, Rayhan A, Falter C, Kim DK, Roth FP, Falter-Braun P. G3 (Bethesda). 2023 Jul 5;13(7):jkad105. doi: 10.1093/g3journal/jkad105. PubMed 37267226.
Backbone
  Vector backbone: pDONR223
  Backbone manufacturer: Rual et al, Genome Res. 14:2128-2135, 2004.
  Backbone size w/o insert (bp): 5005
  Vector type: Other
Growth in bacteria
  Bacterial resistance: Spectinomycin, 50 μg/mL
  Growth temperature: 37°C
  Growth strain: DH5alpha
  Copy number: Unknown
Gene/Insert
  Gene/Insert name: N
  Species: Other
  Insert size (bp): 1347
  Entrez Gene: EYW02_gp8 (a.k.a. EYW02_gp8)
  Cloning method: Gateway Cloning
  Sequencing primers: 5′ m13-For; 3′ m13-Rev
Resource information
  A portion of this plasmid was derived from a plasmid made by: Falter-Braun Lab
Terms and licenses: Academic/Nonprofit Terms; Industry Terms
How to cite: pDONR223 HCoV-OC43 N_stop was a gift from Fritz Roth (Addgene plasmid # 168728 ; http://n2t.net/addgene:168728 ; RRID:Addgene_168728)
